>Addgene plasmid #52598 | pVITRO-HPV8 L1L2 | depositor full sequence | sequence record 81731 | pVITRO-HPV8 L1L2 sequence 9403 bps
CCTGCAGGGCCTGAAATAACCTCTGAAAGAGGAACTTGGTTAGGTACCTTCTGAGGCGGAAAGAACCAGC
TGTGGAATGTGTGTCAGTTAGGGTGTGGAAAGTCCCCAGGCTCCCCAGCAGGCAGAAGTATGCAAAGCAT
GCATCTCAATTAGTCAGCAACCAGGTGTGGAAAGTCCCCAGGCTCCCCAGCAGGCAGAAGTATGCAAAGC
ATGCATCTCAATTAGTCAGCAACCATAGTCCCACTAGTGGAGCCGAGAGTAATTCATACAAAAGGAGGGA
TCGCCTTCGCAAGGGGAGAGCCCAGGGACCGTCCCTAAATTCTCACAGACCCAAATCCCTGTAGCCGCCC
CACGACAGCGCGAGGAGCATGCGCTCAGGGCTGAGCGCGGGGAGAGCAGAGCACACAAGCTCATAGACCC
TGGTCGTGGGGGGGAGGACCGGGGAGCTGGCGCGGGGCAAACTGGGAAAGCGGTGTCGTGTGCTGGCTCC
GCCCTCTTCCCGAGGGTGGGGGAGAACGGTATATAAGTGCGGCAGTCGCCTTGGACGTTCTTTTTCGCAA
CGGGTTTGCCGTCAGAACGCAGGTGAGGGGCGGGTGTGGCTTCCGCGGGCCGCCGAGCTGGAGGTCCTGC
TCCGAGCGGGCCGGGCCCCGCTGTCGTCGGCGGGGATTAGCTGCGAGCATTCCCGCTTCGAGTTGCGGGC
GGCGCGGGAGGCAGAGTGCGAGGCCTAGCGGCAACCCCGTAGCCTCGCCTCGTGTCCGGCTTGAGGCCTA
GCGTGGTGTCCGCGCCGCCGCCGCGTGCTACTCCGGCCGCACTCTGGTCTTTTTTTTTTTTGTTGTTGTT
GCCCTGCTGCCTTCGATTGCCGTTCAGCAATAGGGGCTAACAAAGGGAGGGTGCGGGGCTTGCTCGCCCG
GAGCCCGGAGAGGTCATGGTTGGGGAGGAATGGAGGGACAGGAGTGGCGGCTGGGGCCCGCCCGCCTTCG
GAGCACATGTCCGACGCCACCTGGATGGGGCGAGGCCTGGGGTTTTTCCCGAAGCAACCAGGCTGGGGTT
AGCGTGCCGAGGCCATGTGGCCCCAGCACCCGGCACGATCTGGCTTGGCGGCGCCGCGTTGCCCTGCCTC
CCTAACTAGGGTGAGGCCATCCCGTCCGGCACCAGTTGCGTGCGTGGAAAGATGGCCGCTCCCGGGCCCT
GTTGCAAGGAGCTCAAAATGGAGGACGCGGCAGCCCGGTGGAGCGGGCGGGTGAGTCACCCACACAAAGG
AAGAGGGCCTGGTCCCTCACCGGCTGCTGCTTCCTGTGACCCCGTGGTCCTATCGGCCGCAATAGTCACC
TCGGGCTTTTGAGCACGGCTAGTCGCGGCGGGGGGAGGGGATGTAATGGCGTTGGAGTTTGTTCACATTT
GGTGGGTGGAGACTAGTCAGGCCAGCCTGGCGCTGGAAGTCATTTTTGGAATTTGTCCCCTTGAGTTTTG
AGCGGAGCTAATTCTCGGGCTTCTTAGCGGTTCAAAGGTATCTTTTAAACCCTTTTTTAGGTGTTGTGAA
AACCACCGCTAATTCAAAGCAACCGGTGATATCAAAGATCCGCCACCATGGCCGTGTGGCAGAGCGCCAC
CGGCAAGGTGTACCTGCCCCCCAGCACCCCCGTGGCCAGGGTGCAGAGCACCGACGAGTACATCCAGAGG
ACCAACATCTACTACCACGCCAACACCGACAGGCTGCTGACCGTGGGCCACCCTTATTTCAACGTGTACA
ACAACAACGGCGACACCCTGCAGGTGCCCAAGGTGAGCGGCAACCAGCACAGGGTGTTCAGGCTGAAGCT
GCCCGACCCCAACAGGTTCGCCCTGGCCGACATGAGCGTGTACAACCCCGACAAGGAGAGGCTGGTGTGG
GCCTGCAGGGGCCTGGAGATCAGCAGGGGCCAGCCCCTGGGCGTGGGCAGCACCGGCCACCCCTACTTCA
ACAAGGTGAAGGACACCGAGAACAGCAACAGCTACACCACCACCAGCACCGACGACAGGCAGAACACCAG
CTTCGACCCCAAGCAGATCCAGATGTTCATCGTGGGCTGCACCCCCTGCATCGGCGAGCACTGGGAGAAG
GCCATCCCCTGCGCCGAGGACCAGCAGCAGGGCCTGTGCCCCCCCATCGAGCTCAAGAACACCGTGATCG
AGGACGGCGACATGGCCGACATCGGCTTCGGCAACATGAACTTCAAGACCCTGCAGCAGAACAGGAGCGA
CGTGAGCCTGGACATCGTGAACGAGATCTGCAAGTACCCCGACTTCCTGAAGATGCAGAACGACGTGTAC
GGCGACGCCTGCTTCTTCTACGCCAGGAGGGAGCAGTGCTACGCCAGGCACTTCTTCGTGAGGGGCGGCA
AGACCGGCGACGACATCCCCGCCGCCCAGATCGACGACGGCATGATGAAGAACCAGTACTACATCCCCGG
CGGCCAGGACCAGAGCCAGAAGGACATCGGCAACGCCATGTACTTCCCCACCGTGAGCGGCAGCCTGGTG
AGCAGCGACGCCCAGCTGTTCAACAGGCCCTTCTGGCTGCAGAGGGCCCAGGGCCACAACAACGGCATCC
TGTGGGCCAACCAGATGTTCGTGACCGTGGTGGACAACACCAGGAACACCAACTTCAGCATCAGCGTGTA
CACCGAGAACGGCGAGCTGAAGAACATCACCGACTACAAGAGCACCCAGTTCAGGGAGTACCTGAGGCAC
GTGGAGGAGTACGAGATCAGCCTGATCCTGCAGCTGTGCAAGATCCCCCTGAAGGCCGACGTGCTGGCCC
AGATCAACGCCATGAACAGCAGCCTGCTGGAGGAGTGGCAGCTGGGCTTCGTGCCCACCCCCGACACCCC
CATCCACGACACCTACAGGTACATCGACAGCCTGGCCACCAGGTGCCCCGACAAGAGCCCCCCCAAGGAG
AAGCCCGACCCCTACGCCAAGTTCAACTTCTGGAACGTGGACCTGACCGAGAGGCTGAGCCTGGACCTGG
ACCAGTACAGCCTGGGCAGGAAGTTCCTGTTCCAGGCCGGCCTGCAGCAGACCACCGTGAACGGCACCAA
GAGCATCAGCAGGGGCAGCGTGAGGGGCACCAAGAGGAAGAGGAAGAACTAATAGTCTAGCTGGCCAGAC
ATGATAAGATACATTGATGAGTTTGGACAAACCACAACTAGAATGCAGTGAAAAAAATGCTTTATTTGTG
AAATTTGTGATGCTATTGCTTTATTTGTAACCATTATAAGCTGCAATAAACAAGTTAACAACAACAATTG
CATTCATTTTATGTTTCAGGTTCAGGGGGAGGTGTGGGAGGTTTTTTAAAGCAAGTAAAACCTCTACAAA
TGTGGTATGGAAATGTTAATTAACTAGCCATGACCAAAATCCCTTAACGTGAGTTTTCGTTCCACTGAGC
GTCAGACCCCGTAGAAAAGATCAAAGGATCTTCTTGAGATCCTTTTTTTCTGCGCGTAATCTGCTGCTTG
CAAACAAAAAAACCACCGCTACCAGCGGTGGTTTGTTTGCCGGATCAAGAGCTACCAACTCTTTTTCCGA
AGGTAACTGGCTTCAGCAGAGCGCAGATACCAAATACTGTTCTTCTAGTGTAGCCGTAGTTAGGCCACCA
CTTCAAGAACTCTGTAGCACCGCCTACATACCTCGCTCTGCTAATCCTGTTACCAGTGGCTGCTGCCAGT
GGCGATAAGTCGTGTCTTACCGGGTTGGACTCAAGACGATAGTTACCGGATAAGGCGCAGCGGTCGGGCT
GAACGGGGGGTTCGTGCACACAGCCCAGCTTGGAGCGAACGACCTACACCGAACTGAGATACCTACAGCG
TGAGCTATGAGAAAGCGCCACGCTTCCCGAAGGGAGAAAGGCGGACAGGTATCCGGTAAGCGGCAGGGTC
GGAACAGGAGAGCGCACGAGGGAGCTTCCAGGGGGAAACGCCTGGTATCTTTATAGTCCTGTCGGGTTTC
GCCACCTCTGACTTGAGCGTCGATTTTTGTGATGCTCGTCAGGGGGGCGGAGCCTATGGAAAAACGCCAG
CAACGCGGCCTTTTTACGGTTCCTGGCCTTTTGCTGGCCTTTTGCTCACATGTTCTTAATTAACCTGCAG
GCGTTACATAACTTACGGTAAATGGCCCGCCTGGCTGACCGCCCAACGACCCCCGCCCATTGACGTCAAT
AATGACGTATGTTCCCATAGTAACGCCAATAGGGACTTTCCATTGACGTCAATGGGTGGAGTATTTACGG
TAAACTGCCCACTTGGCAGTACATCAAGTGTATCATATGCCAAGTACGCCCCCTATTGACGTCAATGACG
GTAAATGGCCCGCCTGGCATTATGCCCAGTACATGACCTTATGGGACTTTCCTACTTGGCAGTACATCTA
CGTATTAGTCATCGCTATTACCATGATGATGCGGTTTTGGCAGTACATCAATGGGCGTGGATAGCGGTTT
GACTCACGGGGATTTCCAAGTCTCCACCCCATTGACGTCAATGGGAGTTTGTTTTGACTAGTGGAGCCGA
GAGTAATTCATACAAAAGGAGGGATCGCCTTCGCAAGGGGAGAGCCCAGGGACCGTCCCTAAATTCTCAC
AGACCCAAATCCCTGTAGCCGCCCCACGACAGCGCGAGGAGCATGCGCCCAGGGCTGAGCGCGGGTAGAT
CAGAGCACACAAGCTCACAGTCCCCGGCGGTGGGGGGAGGGGCGCGCTGAGCGGGGGCCAGGGAGCTGGC
GCGGGGCAAACTGGGAAAGTGGTGTCGTGTGCTGGCTCCGCCCTCTTCCCGAGGGTGGGGGAGAACGGTA
TATAAGTGCGGTAGTCGCCTTGGACGTTCTTTTTCGCAACGGGTTTGCCGTCAGAACGCAGGTGAGTGGC
GGGTGTGGCTTCCGCGGGCCCCGGAGCTGGAGCCCTGCTCTGAGCGGGCCGGGCTGATATGCGAGTGTCG
TCCGCAGGGTTTAGCTGTGAGCATTCCCACTTCGAGTGGCGGGCGGTGCGGGGGTGAGAGTGCGAGGCCT
AGCGGCAACCCCGTAGCCTCGCCTCGTGTCCGGCTTGAGGCCTAGCGTGGTGTCCGCCGCCGCGTGCCAC
TCCGGCCGCACTATGCGTTTTTTGTCCTTGCTGCCCTCGATTGCCTTCCAGCAGCATGGGCTAACAAAGG
GAGGGTGTGGGGCTCACTCTTAAGGAGCCCATGAAGCTTACGTTGGATAGGAATGGAAGGGCAGGAGGGG
CGACTGGGGCCCGCCCGCCTTCGGAGCACATGTCCGACGCCACCTGGATGGGGCGAGGCCTGTGGCTTTC
CGAAGCAATCGGGCGTGAGTTTAGCCTACCTGGGCCATGTGGCCCTAGCACTGGGCACGGTCTGGCCTGG
CGGTGCCGCGTTCCCTTGCCTCCCAACAAGGGTGAGGCCGTCCCGCCCGGCACCAGTTGCTTGCGCGGAA
AGATGGCCGCTCCCGGGGCCCTGTTGCAAGGAGCTCAAAATGGAGGACGCGGCAGCCCGGTGGAGCGGGC
GGGTGAGTCACCCACACAAAGGAAGAGGGCCTTGCCCCTCGCCGGCCGCTGCTTCCTGTGACCCCGTGGT
CTATCGGCCGCATAGTCACCTCGGGCTTCTCTTGAGCACCGCTCGTCGCGGCGGGGGGAGGGGATCTAAT
GGCGTTGGAGTTTGTTCACATTTGGTGGGTGGAGACTAGTCAGGCCAGCCTGGCGCTGGAAGTCATTCTT
GGAATTTGCCCCTTTGAGTTTGGAGCGAGGCTAATTCTCAAGCCTCTTAGCGGTTCAAAGGTATTTTCTA
AACCCGTTTCCAGGTGTTGTGAAAGCCACCGCTAATTCAAAGCAATCCGGAGTATACGGATCCGCCACCA
TGGCCAGGGCCAGGAGGGTGAAGAGGGACAGCGTGACCCACATCTACCAGACCTGCAAGCAGGCCGGCAC
CTGCCCCCCCGACGTGATCAACAAGGTGGAGCAGACCACCGTGGCCGACAACATCCTGAAGTACGGCAGC
GCCGGCGTGTTCTTCGGCGGCCTGGGCATCGGCACCGGCAGGGGCACCGGCGGCGTGACCGGCTACACCC
CTCTGAGCGAGGGCCCCGGCATCAGGGTGGGCAACACCCCCACCGTGGTGAGGCCCAGCCTGGTGCCCGA
GGCCGTGGGCCCCATGGACATCCTGCCCATCGACACCATCGACCCCGTGGAGCCCAGCGTGAGCAGCGTG
GTGCCCCTGACCGAGAGCAGCGGCGCCGACCTGCTGCCCGGCGAGGTGGAGACCATCGCCGAGATCCACC
CCGTGCCCGAGGGCCCCACCATCGACAGCCCCGTGGTGACCACCAGCAAGGGCAGCAGCGCCATCCTGGA
GGTGGCCCCCGAACCTACCCCCCCCACCAGGGTGCGGGTGAGCAGGACCCAGTACCACAACCCCAGCTTC
CAGATCATCACCGACAGCACCCCCACCCAGGGCGAGAGCAGCCTGGCCGACCACATCCTGGTGACCAGCG
GCAGCGGCGGCCAGACCATCGGCAGCGACATCACCGACGTGATCGAGCTGCAGGAGTTCCCCAGCAGGTA
CAGCTTCGAGATCGACGAGCCCACCCCCCCCAGGCAGAGCAGCACCCCCATCGAGAGGCCCCAGGTGGTG
GGCAGGAGGAGGGGCATCAGCCTGACCAACAGGAGGCTGATCCAGCAGGTGGCCGTGGAGGACCCCCTGT
TCCTGAGCAAGCCCAGCAAGCTGGTGAGGTTCAGCTTCGACAACCCCGTGTTCGAGGAGGAGGTGACCAA
CATCTTCGAGCAGGACGTGGACATGGTGGAGGAGCCCCCCGACAGGGACTTCCTGGACGTGAGGCAGCTG
GGCAGGCCCCAGTACAGCACCACCCCCGCCGGCTACGTGAGGGTGAGCAGGCTGGGCACCAGGGGCACCA
TCAGGACCAGGAGCGGCGCCCAGATCGGCAGCCAGGTGCACTTCTACAGGGACCTGAGCAGCATCAACAC
CGAGGACCCCATCGAGCTGCAGCTGCTGGGCCAGCACAGCGGCGACAGCACCATCGTGCAGGGCCCCGTG
GAGAGCACCTTCGTGAACGTGGACATCAGCGAGAACCCCCTGAGCGAGAGCATCCAGGCCTTCAGCGACG
ACCTGCTGCTGGACGAGACCGTGGAGGACTTCAGCGGCAGCCAGCTGGTGATCGGCAACAGGAGGAGCAC
CACCAGCTACACCGTGCCCAGGTTCGAGACCACCAGGAGCGGCAGCTACTACGTGCAGGACACCAAGGGC
TACTACGTGGCCTACCCCGAGAGCAGGAACAACGAGGAGATCATCTACCCCACCCCCGACCTGCCCGTGG
TGATCATCCACACCCACGACAACAGCGGCGACTTCTTCCTGCACCCCAGCCTCCGGAGGAGGAAGAGGAA
AAGGAAGTACCTGTAATAGTCTAGGAGCAGGTTTCCCCAATGACACAAAACGTGCAACTTGAAACTCCGC
CTGGTCTTTCCAGGTCTAGAGGGGTAACACTTTGTACTGCGTTTGGCTCCACGCTCGATCCACTGGCGAG
TGTTAGTAACAGCACTGTTGCTTCGTAGCGGAGCATGACGGCCGTGGGAACTCCTCCTTGGTAACAAGGA
CCCACGGGGCCAAAAGCCACGCCCACACGGGCCCGTCATGTGTGCAACCCCAGCACGGCGACTTTACTGC
GAAACCCACTTTAAAGTGACATTGAAACTGGTACCCACACACTGGTGACAGGCTAAGGATGCCCTTCAGG
TACCCCGAGGTAACACGCGACACTCGGGATCTGAGAAGGGGACTGGGGCTTCTATAAAAGCGCTCGGTTT
AAAAAGCTTCTATGCCTGAATAGGTGACCGGAGGTCGGCACCTTTCCTTTGCAATTACTGACCCTATGAA
TACACTGACTGTTTGACAATTAATCATCGGCATAGTATATCGGCATAGTATAATACGACTCACTATAGGA
GGGCCACCATGATTGAACAAGATGGATTGCACGCAGGTTCTCCGGCCGCTTGGGTGGAGAGGCTATTCGG
CTATGACTGGGCACAACAGACAATCGGCTGCTCTGATGCCGCCGTGTTCCGGCTGTCAGCGCAGGGGCGC
CCGGTTCTTTTTGTCAAGACCGACCTGTCCGGTGCCCTGAATGAACTGCAAGACGAGGCAGCGCGGCTAT
CGTGGCTGGCCACGACGGGCGTTCCTTGCGCAGCTGTGCTCGACGTTGTCACTGAAGCGGGAAGGGACTG
GCTGCTATTGGGCGAAGTGCCGGGGCAGGATCTCCTGTCATCTCACCTTGCTCCTGCCGAGAAAGTATCC
ATCATGGCTGATGCAATGCGGCGGCTGCATACGCTTGATCCGGCTACCTGCCCATTCGACCACCAAGCGA
AACATCGCATCGAGCGAGCACGTACTCGGATGGAAGCCGGTCTTGTCGATCAGGATGATCTGGACGAAGA
GCATCAGGGGCTCGCGCCAGCCGAACTGTTCGCCAGGCTCAAGGCGAGCATGCCCGACGGCGAGGATCTC
GTCGTGACACATGGCGATGCCTGCTTGCCGAATATCATGGTGGAAAATGGCCGCTTTTCTGGATTCATCG
ACTGTGGCCGGCTGGGTGTGGCGGACCGCTATCAGGACATAGCGTTGGCTACCCGTGATATTGCTGAAGA
GCTTGGCGGCGAATGGGCTGACCGCTTCCTCGTGCTTTACGGTATCGCCGCTCCCGATTCGCAGCGCATC
GCCTTCTATCGCCTTCTTGACGAGTTCTTCTGAGCGGGACTCTGGGGTTCGAAATGACCGACCAAGCGAA
TTCGCTAGGATTATCCCTAATACCTGCCACCCCACTCTTAATCAGTGGTGGAAGAACGGTCTCAGAACTG
TTTGTTTCAATTGGCCATTTAAGTTTAGTAGTAAAAGACTGGTTAATGATAACAATGCATCGTAAAACCT
TCAGAAGGAAAGGAGAATGTTTTGTGGACCACTTTGGTTTTCTTTTTTGCGTGTGGCAGTTTTAAGTTAT
TAGTTTTTAAAATCAGTACTTTTTAATGGAAACAACTTGACCAAAAATTTGTCACAGAATTTTGAGACCC
ATTAAAAAAGTTAAATGAGAAACCTGTGTGTTCCTTTGGTCAACACCGAGACATTTAGGTGAAAGACATC
TAATTCTGGTTTTACGAATCTGGAAACTTCTTGAAAATGTAATTCTTGAGTTAACACTTCTGGGTGGAGA
ATAGGGTTGTTTTCCCCCCACATAATTGGAAGGGGAAGGAATATCATTTAAAGCTATGGGAGGGTTGCTT
TGATTACAACACTGGAGAGAAATGCAGCATGTTGCTGATTGCCTGTCACTAAAACAGGCCAAAAACTGAG
TCCTTGGGTTGCATAGAAAGCTG
Features (pLannotate 1.2.2; 14 found; start..end, strand, type, name):
     51..242     +  promoter       SV40 promoter (fragment): SV40 enhancer and early promoter
    429..1562    +  promoter       mEF-1α promoter (fragment): strong constitutive promoter for mouse elongation factor EF-1α
   1588..3129    +  CDS            L1: VL1_HPV08 - Protein inferred from homology: Swiss-Prot protein existence level 3. Forms an icosahedral capsid with a T=7 symmetry and a 50 nm diameter. The capsid is composed of 72 pentamers linked to each other by disulfide bonds and associated with L2 proteins. Binds to heparan sulfate proteoglycans on cell surface of basal layer keratinocytes to provide initial virion attachment. This binding mediates a conformational change in the virus capsid that facilitates efficient infection. The virion enters the host cell via endocytosis. During virus trafficking, L1 protein dissociates from the vir
   3155..3276    -  polyA_signal   SV40 poly(A) signal: SV40 polyadenylation signal
   3299..3370    -  CDS            large T antigen (fragment): large T antigen from SV40 (simian virus 40)
   3464..4052    +  rep_origin     ori: high-copy-number ColE1/pMB1/pBR322/pUC origin of replication
   4132..4435    +  enhancer       CMV enhancer: human cytomegalovirus immediate early enhancer
   4437..4536    +  promoter       CMV promoter (fragment): human cytomegalovirus (CMV) immediate early promoter
   5880..7433    +  CDS            L2: VL2_HPV08 - Protein inferred from homology: Swiss-Prot protein existence level 3. Minor protein of the capsid that localizes along the inner surface of the virion, within the central cavities beneath the L1 pentamers. Plays a role in capsid stabilization through interaction with the major capsid protein L1. Once the virion enters the host cell, L2 escorts the genomic DNA into the nucleus by promoting escape from the endosomal compartments and traffic through the host Golgi network. Mechanistically, the C-terminus of L2 possesses a cell-penetrating peptide that protudes from the host endosome,
   7446..7890    +  misc_feature   FMDV IRES: internal ribosome entry site (IRES) of the foot-and-mouth disease virus
   7923..7941    +  promoter       tac promoter (fragment): strong E. coli promoter; hybrid between the trp and lac UV5 promoters
   7961..7979    +  promoter       T7 promoter: promoter for bacteriophage T7 RNA polymerase
   7989..8783    +  CDS            NeoR/KanR: aminoglycoside phosphotransferase from Tn5; aph(3')-II (or nptII); confers resistance to neomycin, kanamycin, and G418 (Geneticin®)
   8830..9402    +  polyA_signal   EF-1α poly(A) signal: human EF-1α polyadenylation signal
