[The description below was written by a language model from this plasmid's Addgene catalogue record and pLannotate feature annotations shown in this document.]
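Description:
pVITRO-HPV8 L1L2 is a 9.4 kb mammalian expression plasmid built on the InvivoGen pVITRO1-neo-mcs backbone, a dual-cassette vector designed to co-express two genes from a single plasmid. It carries the two capsid genes of human papillomavirus type 8: L1, the major capsid protein that assembles into the pentamer-based icosahedral shell, and L2, the minor capsid protein that sits beneath the L1 pentamers and later helps deliver the encapsidated DNA to the nucleus. The catalogue lists the species as human, but both inserts are viral sequences. In bacteria the plasmid replicates from a high-copy ColE1/pUC-type origin and is selected with kanamycin.

In the annotated sequence, L1 lies downstream of an SV40 enhancer fragment and a mouse EF-1α promoter and is terminated by an SV40 polyadenylation signal. The second cassette begins with a CMV enhancer and a short CMV promoter fragment. About 1.3 kb between this and the L2 coding sequence is unannotated, so the full promoter driving L2 is not identified in the feature table. L2 is followed by an FMDV IRES and the Tn5 NeoR/KanR gene, ending in an EF-1α polyadenylation signal. This arrangement places the resistance gene on the same transcript as L2, so G418 selection in mammalian cells is coupled to expression of that cassette. Short bacterial promoter elements just upstream of the marker would account for its expression in E. coli.

The stated purpose is expression of HPV8 L1 and L2 in mammalian cells. The associated publication studied how inhibitors and L2 antibodies affect the infectivity of alpha and beta HPV types, which is consistent with using the plasmid to supply capsid proteins for producing HPV8 particles for infectivity and neutralization assays.
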