Addgene plasmid #52598: pVITRO-HPV8 L1L2
Purpose: Expresses HPV8 L1 and L2 in mammalian cells
Depositing lab: Richard Roden. Depositing organization: Johns Hopkins University and School of Medicine. Publication: Impact of inhibitors and L2 antibodies upon the infectivity of diverse alpha and beta human papillomavirus types. Kwak K, Jiang R, Wang JW, Jagu S, Kirnbauer R, Roden RB. PLoS One. 2014 May 9;9(5):e97232. doi: 10.1371/journal.pone.0097232. eCollection 2014. PubMed 24816794.
Backbone
  Vector backbone: pVITRO1-neo-mcs
  Backbone manufacturer: InvivoGen
  Backbone size w/o insert (bp): 6295
  Total vector size (bp): 9403
  Vector type: Mammalian Expression
  Selectable markers: Neomycin (select with G418)
Growth in bacteria
  Bacterial resistance: Kanamycin, 50 μg/mL
  Growth temperature: 37°C
  Growth strain: DH5alpha
  Copy number: High Copy
Gene/Insert 1
  Gene/Insert name: HPV8 L1
  Species: H. sapiens (human)
  Insert size (bp): 1548
  Cloning method: Restriction Enzyme; 5′ cloning site BglII (destroyed during cloning); 3′ cloning site NheI (destroyed during cloning)
  Sequencing primers: 5′ AAACCACCGCTAATTCAAAGC; 3′ GTGGTTTGTCCAAACTCATCAA
Gene/Insert 2
  Gene/Insert name: HPV8 L2
  Species: H. sapiens (human)
  Insert size (bp): 1560
  Cloning method: Restriction Enzyme; 5′ cloning site BamHI (not destroyed); 3′ cloning site AvrII (destroyed during cloning)
  Sequencing primers: 5′ GCCTCTTAGCGGTTCAAAGG; 3′ CAAAGGTATTTTCTAAACCCGTTTC
Terms and licenses: Academic/Nonprofit Terms; Industry Terms: Not Available to Industry
How to cite: pVITRO-HPV8 L1L2 was a gift from Richard Roden (Addgene plasmid # 52598 ; http://n2t.net/addgene:52598 ; RRID:Addgene_52598)
