>Addgene plasmid #52598 | pVITRO-HPV8 L1L2 | addgene partial sequence | sequence record 84482 | mEF1-Fwd 5'-TTTTGAGCGGAGCTAATTCTCGGG-3'
AACCCTTTTTTAGGTGTTGTGAAAACCACCGCTAATTCAAAGCAACCGGTGATATCAAAGATCCGCCACC
ATGGCCGTGTGGCAGAGCGCCACCGGCAAGGTGTACCTGCCCCCCAGCACCCCCGTGGCCAGGGTGCAGA
GCACCGACGAGTACATCCAGAGGACCAACATCTACTACCACGCCAACACCGACAGGCTGCTGACCGTGGG
CCACCCTTATTTCAACGTGTACAACAACAACGGCGACACCCTGCAGGTGCCCAAGGTGAGCGGCAACCAG
CACAGGGTGTTCAGGCTGAAGCTGCCCGACCCCAACAGGTTCGCCCTGGCCGACATGAGCGTGTACAACC
CCGACAAGGAGAGGCTGGTGTGGGCCTGCAGGGGCCTGGAGATCAGCAGGGGCCAGCCCCTGGGCGTGGG
CAGCACCGGCCACCCCTACTTCAACAAGGTGAAGGACACCGAGAACAGCAACAGCTACACCACCACCAGC
ACCGACGACAGGCAGAACACCAGCTTCGACCCCAAGCAGATCCAGATGTTCATCGTGGGCTGCACCCCCT
GCATCGGCGAGCACTGGGAGAAGGCCATCCCCTGCGCCGAGGACCAGCAGCAGGGCCTGTGCCCCCCCAT
CGAGCTCAAGAACACCGTGATCGAGGACGGCGACATGGCCGACATCGGCTTCGGCAACATGAACTTCAAG
ACCCTGCAGCAGAACAGGAGCGACGTGAGCCTGGACATCGTGAACGAGATCTGCAAGTACCCCGACTTCC
TGAAGATGCAGAACGACGTGTACGGCGACGCCTGCTTCTTCTACGCCAGGAGGGAGCA
