>Addgene plasmid #52598 | pVITRO-HPV8 L1L2 | addgene partial sequence | sequence record 84534 | EBV-rev 5'-GTGGTTTGTCCAAACTCATC-3'
ACTATTAGTTCTTCCTCTTCCTCTTGGTGCCCCTCACGCTGCCCCTGCTGATGCTCTTGGTGCCGTTCAC
GGTGGTCTGCTGCAGGCCGGCCTGGAACAGGAACTTCCTGCCCAGGCTGTACTGGTCCAGGTCCAGGCTC
AGCCTCTCGGTCAGGTCCACGTTCCAGAAGTTGAACTTGGCGTAGGGGTCGGGCTTCTCCTTGGGGGGGC
TCTTGTCGGGGCACCTGGTGGCCAGGCTGTCGATGTACCTGTAGGTGTCGTGGATGGGGGTGTCGGGGGT
GGGCACGAAGCCCAGCTGCCACTCCTCCAGCAGGCTGCTGTTCATGGCGTTGATCTGGGCCAGCACGTCG
GCCTTCAGGGGGATCTTGCACAGCTGCAGGATCAGGCTGATCTCGTACTCCTCCACGTGCCTCAGGTACT
CCCTGAACTGGGTGCTCTTGTAGTCGGTGATGTTCTTCAGCTCGCCGTTCTCGGTGTACACGCTGATGCT
GAAGTTGGTGTTCCTGGTGTTGTCCACCACGGTCACGAACATCTGGTTGGCCCACAGGATGCCGTTGTTG
TGGCCCTGGGCCCTCTGCAGCCAGAAGGGCCTGTTGAACAGCTGGGCGTCGCTGCTCACCAGGCTGCCGC
TCACGGTGGGGAAGTACATGGCGTTGCCGATGTCCTTCTGGCTCTGGTCCTGGCCGCCGGGGATGTAGTA
CTGGTTCTTCATCATGCCGTCGTCGATCTGGGCGGCGGGGATGTCGTCGCCGGTCTTGCCGCCCCTCACG
AAGAAGTGCCTGGCGTAGCACTGCTCCCTCCTGGCG
