>Addgene plasmid #52598 | pVITRO-HPV8 L1L2 | addgene partial sequence | sequence record 84546 | FMDV-IRES-R 5'-CTCCGCTACGAAGCAACAGT-3'
GAGCGTGGAGCCAAACGCAGTACAAAGTGTTACCCCTCTAGACCTGGAAAGACCAGGCGGAGTTTCAAGT
TGCACGTTTTGTGTCATTGGGGAAACCTGCTCCTAGACTATTACAGGTACTTCCTTTTCCTCTTCCTCCT
CCGGAGGCTGGGGTGCAGGAAGAAGTCGCCGCTGTTGTCGTGGGTGTGGATGATCACCACGGGCAGGTCG
GGGGTGGGGTAGATGATCTCCTCGTTGTTCCTGCTCTCGGGGTAGGCCACGTAGTAGCCCTTGGTGTCCT
GCACGTAGTAGCTGCCGCTCCTGGTGGTCTCGAACCTGGGCACGGTGTAGCTGGTGGTGCTCCTCCTGTT
GCCGATCACCAGCTGGCTGCCGCTGAAGTCCTCCACGGTCTCGTCCAGCAGCAGGTCGTCGCTGAAGGCC
TGGATGCTCTCGCTCAGGGGGTTCTCGCTGATGTCCACGTTCACGAAGGTGCTCTCCACGGGGCCCTGCA
CGATGGTGCTGTCGCCGCTGTGCTGGCCCAGCAGCTGCAGCTCGATGGGGTCCTCGGTGTTGATGCTGCT
CAGGTCCCTGTAGAAGTGCACCTGGCTGCCGATCTGGGCGCCGCTCCTGGTCCTGATGGTGCCCCTGGTG
CCCAGCCTGCTCACCCTCACGTAGCCGGCGGGGGTGGTGCTGTACTGGGGCCTGCCCAGCTGCCTCACGT
CCAGGAAGTCCCTGTCGGGGGGCTCCTCCACCATGTCCACGTCCTGCTCGAAGATGTTGGTCACCTCCTC
CTCGAACACGGGGTTGTCGAAGCTGAACCTCACCAGCTTGCTGGGCTTGCTCAGGAACAG
