>Addgene plasmid #52598 | pVITRO-HPV8 L1L2 | addgene partial sequence | sequence record 84679 | pVITRO-P25F 5'-CAAAGGTATTTTCTAAACCCGTTTC-3'
AGCAATCCGGAGTATACGGATCCGCCACCATGGCCAGGGCCAGGAGGGTGAAGAGGGACAGCGTGACCCA
CATCTACCAGACCTGCAAGCAGGCCGGCACCTGCCCCCCCGACGTGATCAACAAGGTGGAGCAGACCACC
GTGGCCGACAACATCCTGAAGTACGGCAGCGCCGGCGTGTTCTTCGGCGGCCTGGGCATCGGCACCGGCA
GGGGCACCGGCGGCGTGACCGGCTACACCCCTCTGAGCGAGGGCCCCGGCATCAGGGTGGGCAACACCCC
CACCGTGGTGAGGCCCAGCCTGGTGCCCGAGGCCGTGGGCCCCATGGACATCCTGCCCATCGACACCATC
GACCCCGTGGAGCCCAGCGTGAGCAGCGTGGTGCCCCTGACCGAGAGCAGCGGCGCCGACCTGCTGCCCG
GCGAGGTGGAGACCATCGCCGAGATCCACCCCGTGCCCGAGGGCCCCACCATCGACAGCCCCGTGGTGAC
CACCAGCAAGGGCAGCAGCGCCATCCTGGAGGTGGCCCCCGAACCTACCCCCCCCACCAGGGTGCGGGTG
AGCAGGACCCAGTACCACAACCCCAGCTTCCAGATCATCACCGACAGCACCCCCACCCAGGGCGAGAGCA
GCCTGGCCGACCACATCCTGGTGACCAGCGGCAGCGGCGGCCAGACCATCGGCAGCGACATCACCGACGT
GATCGAGCTGCAGGAGTTCCCCAGCAGGTACAGCTTCGAGATCGACGAGCCCACCCCCCCCAGGCAGAGC
AGCACCCCCATCGAGAGGCCCCAGG
